>Addgene plasmid #13562 | pRSET FLIPglu-170nDelta13 | depositor full sequence | sequence record 7687 | Author sequence
ATCTCGATCCCGCGAAATTAATACGACTCACTATAGGGAGACCACAACGGTTTCCCTCTAGATAATTTTG
TTTAACTTTAAGAAGGAGATATACATATGCGGGGTTCTCATCATCATCATCATCATGGTATGGCTAGCAT
GACTGGTGGACAGCAAATGGGTCGGGATCTGTACGACGATGACGATAAGGATCCGGGCCGCATGGTGAGC
AAGGGCGAGGAGCTGTTCACCGGGGTGGTGCCCATCCTGGTCGAGCTGGACGGCGACGTAAACGGCCACA
AGTTCAGCGTGTCCGGCGAGGGCGAGGGCGATGCCACCTACGGCAAGCTGACCCTGAAGTTCATCTGCAC
CACCGGCAAGCTGCCCGTGCCCTGGCCCACCCTCGTGACCACCCTGACCTGGGGCGTGCAGTGCTTCAGC
CGCTACCCCGACCACATGAAGCAGCACGACTTCTTCAAGTCCGCCATGCCCGAAGGCTACGTCCAGGAGC
GCACCATCTTCTTCAAGGACGACGGCAACTACAAGACCCGCGCCGAGGTGAAGTTCGAGGGCGACACCCT
GGTGAACCGCATCGAGCTGAAGGGCATCGACTTCAAGGAGGACGGCAACATCCTGGGGCACAAGCTGGAG
TACAACTACATCAGCCACAACGTCTATATCACCGCCGACAAGCAGAAGAACGGCATCAAGGCCAACTTCA
AGATCCGCCACAACATCGAGGACGGCAGCGTGCAGCTCGCCGACCACTACCAGCAGAACACCCCCATCGG
CGACGGCCCCGTGCTGCTGCCCGACAACCACTACCTGAGCACCCAGTCCGCCCTGAGCAAAGACCCCAAC
GAGAAGCGCGATCACATGGTCCTGCTGGAGTTCGTGACCGCCGCCGGGATCGCTGATACTCGCATTGGTG
TAACAATCTATAAGTACGACGATAACTTTATGTCTGTAGTGCGCAAGGCTATTGAGCAAGATGCGAAAGC
CGCGCCAGATGTTCAGCTGCTGATGAATGATTCTCAGAATGACCAGTCCAAGCAGAACGATCAGATCGAC
GTATTGCTGGCGAAAGGGGTGAAGGCACTGGCAATCAACCTGGTTGACCCGGCAGCTGCGGGTACGGTGA
TTGAGAAAGCGCGTGGGCAAAACGTGCCGGTGGTTTTCTTCAACAAAGAACCGTCTCGTAAGGCGCTGGA
TAGCTACGACAAAGCCTACTACGTTGGCACTGACTCCAAAGAGTCCGGCATTATTCAAGGCGATTTGATT
GCTAAACACTGGGCGGCGAATCAGGGTTGGGATCTGAACAAAGACGGTCAGATTCAGTTCGTACTGCTGA
AAGGTGAACCGGGCCATCCGGATGCAGAAGCACGTACCACTTACGTGATTAAAGAATTGAACGATAAAGG
CATCAAAACTGAACAGTTACAGTTAGATACCGCAATGTGGGACACCGCTCAGGCGAAAGATAAGATGGAC
GCCTGGCTGTCTGGCCCGAACGCCAACAAAATCGAAGTGGTTATCGCCAACAACGATGCGATGGCAATGG
GCGCGGTTGAAGCGCTGAAAGCACACAACAAGTCCAGCATTCCGGTGTTTGGCGTCGATGCGCTGCCAGA
AGCGCTGGCGCTGGTGAAATCCGGTGCACTGGCGGGCACCGTACTGAACGATGCTAACAACCAGGCGAAA
GCGACCTTTGATCTGGCGAAAAACCTGGCCGATGGTAAAGGTGCGGCTGATGGCACCAACTGGAAAATCG
ACAACAAAGTGGTCCGCGTACCTTATGTTGGCGTAGATAAAGACAACCTGGCTCTCGAGCTGTTCACCGG
GGTGGTGCCCATCCTGGTCGAGCTGGACGGCGACGTAAACGGCCACAAGTTCAGCGTGTCCGGCGAGGGC
GAGGGCGATGCCACCTACGGCAAGCTGACCCTGAAGTTCATCTGCACCACCGGCAAGCTGCCCGTGCCCT
GGCCCACCCTCGTGACCACCTTCGGCTACGGCCTGCAGTGCTTCGCCCGCTACCCCGACCACATGAAGCA
GCACGACTTCTTCAAGTCCGCCATGCCCGAAGGCTACGTCCAGGAGCGCACCATCTTCTTCAAGGACGAC
GGCAACTACAAGACCCGCGCCGAGGTGAAGTTCGAGGGCGACACCCTGGTGAACCGCATCGAGCTGAAGG
GCATCGACTTCAAGGAGGACGGCAACATCCTGGGGCACAAGCTGGAGTACAACTACAACAGCCACAACGT
CTATATCATGGCCGACAAGCAGAAGAACGGCATCAAGGTGAACTTCAAGATCCGCCACAACATCGAGGAC
GGCAGCGTGCAGCTCGCCGACCACTACCAGCAGAACACCCCCATCGGCGACGGCCCCGTGCTGCTGCCCG
ACAACCACTACCTGAGCTACCAGTCCGCCCTGAGCAAAGACCCCAACGAGAAGCGCGATCACATGGTCCT
GCTGGAGTTCGTGACCGCCGCCGGGATCACTCTCGGCATGGACGAGCTGTACAAGTAAAAGCTTGATCCG
GCTGCTAACAAAGCCCGAAAGGAAGCTGAGTTGGCTGCTGCCACCGCTGAGCAATAACTAGCATAACCCC
TTGGGGCCTCTAAACGGGTCTTGAGGGGTTTTTTGCTGAAAGGAGGAACTATATCCGGATCTGGCGTAAT
AGCGAAGAGGCCCGCACCGATCGCCCTTCCCAACAGTTGCGCAGCCTGAATGGCGAATGGG
[124 nt withheld, positions 2722-2845]
C
[56 nt withheld, positions 2847-2902]
AGCTTTACGGCACCTCGACCG
[64 nt withheld, positions 2924-2987]
CCTTTGACGTTGGAGTCCACGTTCTTT
[37 nt withheld, positions 3015-3051]
ACCCTATCGCGGTCTATTCTTTTGATTTATAAGGGATTTTGCCGATTTCGGCCTATTGGTTAAAAAATGA
GCTGATTTAACAAATATTTAACGCGAATTTTAACAAAATATTAACGTTTACAATTTCGCCTGATGCGGTA
TTTTCTCCTTACGCATCTGTGCGGTATTTCACACCGCATACAGGTGGCACTTTTCGGGGAAATGTGCGCG
GAACCCCTATTTGTTTATTTTTCTAAATACATTCAAATATGTATCCGCTCATGAGACAATAACCCTGATA
AATGCTTCAATAATATTGAAAAAGGAAGAGTATGAGTATTCAACATTTCCGTGTCGCCCTTATTCCCTTT
TTTGCGGCATTTTGCCTTCCTGTTTTTGCTCACCCAGAAACGCTGGTGAAAGTAAAAGATGCTGAAGATC
AGTTGGGTGCACGAGTGGGTTACATCGAACTGGATCTCAACAGCGGTAAGATCCTTGAGAGTTTTCGCCC
CGAAGAACGTTTTCCAATGATGAGCACTTTTAAAGTTCTGCTATGTGATACACTATTATCCCGTATTGAC
GCCGGGCAAGAGCAACTCGGTCGCCGCATACACTATTCTCAGAATGACTTGGTTGAGTACTCACCAGTCA
CAGAAAAGCATCTTACGGATGGCATGACAGTAAGAGAATTATGCAGTGCTGCCATAACCATGAGTGATAA
CACTGCGGCCAACTTACTTCTGACAACGATCGGAGGACCGAAGGAGCTAACCGCTTTTTTGCACAACATG
GGGGATCATGTAACTCGCCTTGATCGTTGGGAACCGGAGCTGAATGAAGCCATACCAAACGACGAGAGTG
ACACCACGATGCCTGTAGCAATGCCAACAACGTTGCGCAAACTATTAACTGGCGAACTACTTACTCTAGC
TTCCCGGCAACAATTAATAGACTGAATGGAGGCGGATAAAGTTGCAGGACCACTTCTGCGCTCGGCCCTT
CCGGCTGGCTGGTTTATTGCTGATAAATCTGGAGCCGGTGAGCGTGGGTCTCGCGGTATCATTGCAGCAC
TGGGGCCAGATGGTAAGCGCTCCCGTATCGTAGTTATCTACACGACGGGGAGTCAGGCAACTATGGATGA
ACGAAATAGACAGATCGCTGAGATAGGTGCCTCACTGATTAAGCATTGGTAACTGTCAGACCAAGTTTAC
TCATATATACTTTAGATTGATTTAAAACTTCATTTTTAATTTAAAAGGATCTAGGTGAAGATCCTTTTTG
ATAATCTCATGACCAAAATCCCTTAACGTGAGTTTTCGTTCCACTGAGCGTCAGACCCCGTAGAAAAGAT
CAAAGGATCTTCTTGAGATCCTTTTTTTCTGCGCGTAATCTGCTGCTTGCAAACAAAAAAACCACCGCTA
CCAGCGGTGGTTTGTTTGCCGGATCAAGAGCTACCAACTCTTTTTCCGAAGGTAACTGGCTTCAGCAGAG
CGCAGATACCAAATACTGTCCTTCTAGTGTAGCCGTAGTTAGGCCACCACTTCAAGAACTCTGTAGCACC
GCCTACATACCTCGCTCTGCTAATCCTGTTACCAGTGGCTGCTGCCAGTGGCGATAAGTCGTGTCTTACC
GGGTTGGACTCAAGACGATAGTTACCGGATAAGGCGCAGCGGTCGGGCTGAACGGGGGGTTCGTGCACAC
AGCCCAGCTTGGAGCGAACGACCTACACCGAACTGAGATACCTACAGCGTGAGCTATGAGAAAGCGCCAC
GCTTCCCGAAGGGAGAAAGGCGGACAGGTATCCGGTAAGCGGCAGGGTCGGAACAGGAGAGCGCACGAGG
GAGCTTCCAGGGGGAAACGCCTGGTATCTTTATAGTCCTGTCGGGTTTCGCCACCTCTGACTTGAGCGTC
GATTTTTGTGATGCTCGTCAGGGGGGCGGAGCCTATGGAAAAACGCCAGCAACGCGGCCTTTTTACGGTT
CCTGGGCTTTTGCTGGCCTTTTGCTCACATGTTCTTTCCTGCGTTATCCCCTGATTCTGTGGATAACCGT
ATTACCGCCTTTGAGTGAGCTGATACCGCTCGCCGCAGCCGAACGACCGAGCGCAGCGAGTCAGTGAGCG
AGGAAGCGGAAGAGCGCCCAATACGCAAACCGCCTCTCCCCGCGCGTTGGCCGATTCATTAATGCAG
Features (pLannotate 1.2.2; 17 found; start..end, strand, type, name):
     19..37      +  promoter       T7 promoter: promoter for bacteriophage T7 RNA polymerase
     67..89      +  RBS            RBS: efficient ribosome binding site from bacteriophage T7 gene 10 (Olins and Rangwala, 1989)
    109..129     +  CDS            capTEV™ (fragment): composite tag for in vivo biotinylation, TEV protease cleavage, and 6xHis tagging
    130..162     +  CDS            T7 tag (gene 10 leader): leader peptide from bacteriophage T7 gene 10 promotes efficient translation in E. coli
    166..189     +  CDS            Xpress™ tag: Xpress™ epitope tag, including an enterokinase recognition and cleavage site
    208..888     +  CDS            Enhanced Cyan-Emitting GFP: Enhanced Cyan-Emitting GFP is a basic (constitutively fluorescent) cyan fluorescent protein published in 2002, derived from Aequorea victoria.
    856..1803    +  CDS            mglB: DGAL_ECOLI - Experimental evidence at protein level: Swiss-Prot protein existence level 1. This protein is involved in the active transport of galactose and glucose. It plays a role in the chemotaxis towards the two sugars by interacting with the trg chemoreceptor. From Escherichia coli (strain K12).
   1807..2508    +  CDS            EYFP: enhanced YFP mammalian codon-optimized
   2521..2570    +  CDS            SET1 (fragment): solubility-enhancement tag derived from T7 phage gene 10B
   2578..2625    +  terminator     T7 terminator: transcription terminator for bacteriophage T7 RNA polymerase
   2651..2717    +  CDS            lacZα (fragment): LacZα fragment of β-galactosidase; lacZ fragment
   2722..3177    +  rep_origin     f1 ori (sequence partly withheld): f1 bacteriophage origin of replication; arrow indicates direction of (+) strand synthesis
   3180..3231    -  misc_feature   bom (fragment): basis of mobility region from pBR322
   3258..3362    +  promoter       AmpR promoter: bla
   3363..4223    +  CDS            AmpR: β-lactamase; bla; confers resistance to ampicillin, carbenicillin, and related antibiotics
   4394..4982    +  rep_origin     ori: high-copy-number ColE1/pMB1/pBR322/pUC origin of replication
   5165..5218    +  CDS            lacI (fragment): lac repressor; lacI; The lac repressor binds to the lac operator to inhibit transcription in E. coli. This inhibition can be relieved by adding lactose or isopropyl-β-D-thiogalactopyranoside (IPTG).
