[The description below was written by a language model from this plasmid's Addgene catalogue record and pLannotate feature annotations shown in this document.]
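Description:
pRSET FLIPglu-170nDelta13 is a bacterial expression plasmid built on the pRSET-B backbone that encodes a genetically encoded FRET nanosensor for glucose. It is a high-copy plasmid maintained in E. coli through a ColE1/pUC-type origin and selected with ampicillin via the β-lactamase (AmpR) gene. An f1 phage origin is also present, which allows single-stranded DNA production. Short fragments annotated as lacZα, bom and lacI appear to be backbone remnants rather than functional elements.

The roughly 2.4 kb insert, cloned between BamHI and HindIII, is a tripartite fusion in which the E. coli periplasmic glucose/galactose-binding protein MglB is sandwiched between ECFP at the N terminus and EYFP at the C terminus. Sugar binding changes the conformation of MglB, altering energy transfer between the cyan donor and yellow acceptor, so the emission ratio reports ligand concentration. According to the record, this version carries the wild-type binding protein (no F16A affinity mutation). The name suggests a "Delta13" deletion and a binding constant around 170 nM, though the record does not spell out either. The annotated overlap between the end of the ECFP feature and the start of mglB is consistent with a shortened junction.

Expression is driven by the T7 promoter with the T7 gene 10 ribosome binding site and ends at the T7 terminator, so it requires a host supplying T7 RNA polymerase. The vector's N-terminal leader adds a histidine-tag region (annotated as a capTEV fragment), the T7 gene 10 leader and the Xpress epitope with an enterokinase site, which supports affinity purification and detection. The construct belongs to a family of metabolite sensors optimised by semirational protein engineering, and is suited to producing recombinant sensor protein for in vitro characterisation.
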