Addgene plasmid #13562: pRSET FLIPglu-170nDelta13
Depositing lab: Wolf Frommer. Depositing organization: Carnegie Institution for Science. Publication: Construction and optimization of a family of genetically encoded metabolite sensors by semirational protein engineering. Deuschle K, Okumoto S, Fehr M, Looger LL, Kozhukh L, Frommer WB. Protein Sci. 2005 Sep . 14(9):2304-14. 10.1110/ps.051508105 PubMed 16131659.
Backbone
  Vector backbone: pRSET-B
  Backbone size w/o insert (bp): 2897
  Vector type: Bacterial Expression
Growth in bacteria
  Bacterial resistance: Ampicillin, 100 μg/mL
  Growth temperature: 37°C
  Growth strain: DH5alpha
  Copy number: High Copy
Gene/Insert
  Gene/Insert name: FLIPglu F16F Delta13 (alt names: ECFP-mglB-EYFP; Periplasmic glucose binding)
  Species: E. coli
  Insert size (bp): 2400
  Mutation: WT binding protein (no F16A)
  Tag / fusion protein: ECFP (N terminal on insert); EYFP (C terminal on insert)
  Cloning method: Restriction Enzyme; 5′ cloning site BamHI (not destroyed); 3′ cloning site HindIII (not destroyed)
  Sequencing primers: 5′ N/A
Terms and licenses: Academic/Nonprofit Terms; Industry Terms: Not Available to Industry
Depositor comments: For more information, see http://carnegiedpb.stanford.edu/research/frommer/nanosensors/index.html
How to cite: pRSET FLIPglu-170nDelta13 was a gift from Wolf Frommer (Addgene plasmid # 13562 ; http://n2t.net/addgene:13562 ; RRID:Addgene_13562)
