>Addgene plasmid #13562 | pRSET FLIPglu-170nDelta13 | addgene partial sequence | sequence record 19367 | 13562 wtih Xpress-fwd
TGTACGACGATGACGATAAGGNNCCGGGCCGCATGGTGAGCAAGGGCGAGGAGCTGTTCACCGGGGTGGT
GCCCATCCTGGTCGAGCTGGACGGCGACGTAAACGGCCACAAGTTCAGCGTGTCCGGCGAGGGCGAGGGC
GATGCCACCTACGGCAAGCTGACCCTGAAGTTCATCTGCACCACCGGCAAGCTGCCCGTGCCCTGGCCCA
CCCTCGTGACCACCCTGACCTGGGGCGTGCAGTGCTTCAGCCGCTACCCCGACCACATGAAGCAGCACGA
CTTCTTCAAGTCCGCCATGCCCGAAGGCTACGTCCAGGAGCGCACCATCTTCTTCAAGGACGACGGCAAC
TACAAGACCCGCGCCGAGGTGAAGTTCGAGGGCGACACCCTGGTGAACCGCATCGAGCTGAAGGGCATCG
ACTTCAAGGAGGACGGCAACATCCTGGGGCACAAGCTGGAGTACAACTACATCAGCCACAACGTCTATAT
CACCGCCGACAAGCAGAAGAACGGCATCAAGGCCAACTTCAAGATCCGCCACAACATCGAGGACGGCAGC
GTGCAGCTCGCCGACCACTACCAGCAGAACACCCCCATCGGCGACGGCCCCGTGCTGCTGCCCGACAACC
ACTACCTGAGCACCCAGTCCGCCCTGAGCAAAGACCCCAACGAGAAGCGCGATCACATGGTCCTGCTGGG
AGTTCGTGACCGCCGCCGGGATCGCTGATACTCGCATTGGTGTAACAATCTATAAGTACGACGA
