>Addgene plasmid #13562 | pRSET FLIPglu-170nDelta13 | addgene partial sequence | sequence record 72873 | FLIPglu 5'-ggcgtccatcttatctttcg-3'
TGTAACTGTTCAGTTTTGATGCCTTTATCGTTCAATTCTTTAATCACGTAAGTGGTACGTGCTTCTGCAT
CCGGATGGCCCGGTTCACCTTTCAGCAGTACGAACTGAATCTGACCGTCTTTGTTCAGATCCCAACCCTG
ATTCGCCGCCCAGTGTTTAGCAATCAAATCGCCTTGAATAATGCCGGACTCTTTGGAGTCAGTGCCAACG
TAGTAGGCTTTGTCGTAGCTATCCAGCGCCTTACGAGACGGTTCTTTGTTGAAGAAAACCACCGGCACGT
TTTGCCCACGCGCTTTCTCAATCACCGTACCCGCAGCTGCCGGGTCAACCAGGTTGATTGCCAGTGCCTT
CACCCCTTTCGCCAGCAATACGTCGATCTGATCGTTCTGCTTGGACTGGTCATTCTGAGAATCATTCATC
AGCAGCTGAACATCTGGCGCGGCTTTCGCATCTTGCTCAATAGCCTTGCGCACTACAGACATAAAGTTAT
CGTCGTACTTATAGATTGTTACACCAATGCGAGTATCAGCGATCCCGGCGGCGGTCACGAACTCCAGCAG
GACCATGTGATCGCGCTTCTCGTTGGGGTCTTTGCTCAGGGCGGACTGGGTGCTCAGGTAGTGGTTGTCG
GGCAGCAGCACGGGGCCGTCGCCGATGGGGGTGTTCTGCTGGTAGTGGTCGGCGAGCTGCACGCTGCCGT
CCTCGATGTTGTGGCGGATCTTGAAGTTGGCCTTGATGCCGTTCTTCTGCTTGTCGGCGGTGATATAGAC
GTTGTGGCTGATGTAGTTGTACTCCAGCTTGTGCCCCAGGATGTTGCCGTCCTCCTTGAAGTCGATGCCC
TTCAGCTCGATGCGGTTCACCAGGGTGTCGCCCTCGAACTTCACCTCGGCGCGGGTCTTGTAGTTGCCGT
CGTCCTT
